Addgene plasmid #147630: pT7-EGFP-C1-HsNot2-del380-404_T
Purpose: Mammalian Expression of DmNot2-del380-404
Depositing lab: Elisa Izaurralde. Depositing organization: Max Planck Institute for Developmental Biology. Publication: Structure and assembly of the NOT module of the human CCR4-NOT complex. Boland A, Chen Y, Raisch T, Jonas S, Kuzuoglu-Ozturk D, Wohlbold L, Weichenrieder O, Izaurralde E. Nat Struct Mol Biol. 2013 Nov;20(11):1289-97. doi: 10.1038/nsmb.2681. Epub 2013 Oct 13. PubMed 24121232.
Backbone
  Vector backbone: Unknown
  Vector type: Mammalian Expression
Growth in bacteria
  Bacterial resistance: Kanamycin, 50 μg/mL
  Growth temperature: 37°C
  Growth strain: DH5alpha
  Copy number: High Copy
Gene/Insert
  Gene/Insert name: DmNot2-del380-404 (alt name: CNOT2)
  Species: H. sapiens (human)
  Entrez Gene: Rga (a.k.a. Dmel_CG2161, CG2138, CG2161, Dmel\CG2161, NOT2, Not2, RGA, l(3)03834, not2)
  Cloning method: Unknown
Terms and licenses: Academic/Nonprofit Terms; Industry Terms: Not Available to Industry
Depositor comments: ORF extracted from NCBI: NM_014515.5. Plasmids from this collection were made available to the research community and donated after the lab closed. Please note that the sequence provided by the depositing laboratory may be theoretical/predicted or based on Sanger sequencing results. There may be discrepancies between sequencing results obtained by Addgene and the depositor sequence. If an Addgene verified sequence is not available, please contact before placing your order to request that our lab fully sequence the plasmid.
How to cite: pT7-EGFP-C1-HsNot2-del380-404_T was a gift from Elisa Izaurralde (Addgene plasmid # 147630 ; http://n2t.net/addgene:147630 ; RRID:Addgene_147630)
