[The description below was written by a language model from this plasmid's Addgene catalogue record and pLannotate feature annotations shown in this document.]
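Description:
pT7-EGFP-C1-HsNot2-del380-404_T is a 6,309-nt mammalian expression plasmid encoding an N-terminal EGFP fusion to a deletion mutant of the CCR4-NOT subunit NOT2. The catalogue lists the backbone as unknown, but the name and feature layout are consistent with an EGFP-C1-type vector carrying an added T7 promoter. The CMV enhancer and immediate early promoter drive expression in mammalian cells. The T7 promoter lies just upstream of the EGFP coding sequence and would allow transcription by T7 RNA polymerase. EGFP is joined through a short multiple-cloning-site remnant to the CNOT2 open reading frame, and the unit ends with the SV40 polyadenylation signal. The short annotated hits to an HIV-1 LTR, SV40 large T antigen, ble and bGH poly(A) are fragments and are probably incidental backbone matches rather than functional parts.

The record is inconsistent about the origin of the insert. The purpose, insert name and Entrez entry refer to Drosophila Not2 (Rga). The plasmid name (HsNot2), the species field, the depositor's comment that the ORF comes from a human reference transcript, and the annotation as human CNOT2 all indicate the human protein. The insert is therefore most likely human CNOT2 lacking residues 380–404.

In bacteria the plasmid replicates from a high-copy ColE1/pUC-type origin and is selected with kanamycin. The NeoR/KanR gene has tandem bacterial (bla) and SV40 early promoters and an HSV TK poly(A) signal, so it can also support G418 selection in mammalian cells. An f1 origin is also present. The associated publication concerns the structure and assembly of the NOT module of the human CCR4-NOT complex, which suggests the deletion was used to test interactions within that module, although the record does not state the specific role of the deleted segment.
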