Features (pLannotate 1.2.2; 18 found; start..end, strand, type, name):
     61..364     +  enhancer       CMV enhancer: human cytomegalovirus immediate early enhancer
    365..568     +  promoter       CMV promoter: human cytomegalovirus (CMV) immediate early promoter
    564..597     +  LTR            5' LTR (truncated) (fragment): truncated 5' long terminal repeat (LTR) from HIV-1
    613..631     +  promoter       T7 promoter: promoter for bacteriophage T7 RNA polymerase
    665..1381    +  CDS            EGFP: EGFP is a basic (constitutively fluorescent) green fluorescent protein published in 1996, derived from Aequorea victoria. It is reported to be a rapidly-maturing weak dimer with moderate acid sensitivity.
   1382..1411    +  misc_feature   MCS (fragment): multiple cloning site
   1412..2953    +  CDS            CNOT2: CNOT2_HUMAN - Also known as CDC36, NOT2. Experimental evidence at protein level: Swiss-Prot protein existence level 1. Component of the CCR4-NOT complex which is one of the major cellular mRNA deadenylases and is linked to various cellular processes including bulk mRNA degradation, miRNA-mediated repression, translational repression during translational initiation and general transcription regulation. Additional complex functions may be a consequence of its influence on mRNA expression. Required for the CCR4- NOT complex structural integrity. Can repress transcription and may link the CCR4-NOT
   2956..2978    +  misc_feature   MCS (fragment): multiple cloning site
   2990..3074    +  CDS            large T antigen (fragment): large T antigen from SV40 (simian virus 40)
   3097..3218    +  polyA_signal   SV40 poly(A) signal: SV40 polyadenylation signal
   3252..3680    -  rep_origin     f1 ori (sequence partly withheld): f1 bacteriophage origin of replication; arrow indicates direction of (+) strand synthesis
   3707..3811    +  promoter       AmpR promoter: bla
   3813..4170    +  promoter       SV40 promoter: SV40 enhancer and early promoter
   4205..4999    +  CDS            NeoR/KanR: aminoglycoside phosphotransferase from Tn5; aph(3')-II (or nptII); confers resistance to neomycin, kanamycin, and G418 (Geneticin®)
   5020..5172    +  CDS            ble (fragment): BLE_KLEPN - Experimental evidence at protein level: Swiss-Prot protein existence level 1. Binding protein with a strong affinity to the bleomycin family of antibiotics. Binds to CL990; an antimitotic-antibiotic compound. From Klebsiella pneumoniae.
   5231..5278    +  polyA_signal   HSV TK poly(A) signal: herpes simplex virus thymidine kinase polyadenylation signal (Cole and Stacy, 1985)
   5369..5385    -  polyA_signal   bGH poly(A) signal (fragment): bovine growth hormone polyadenylation signal
   5607..6195    +  rep_origin     ori: high-copy-number ColE1/pMB1/pBR322/pUC origin of replication
>Addgene plasmid #147630 | pT7-EGFP-C1-HsNot2-del380-404_T | depositor full sequence | sequence record 290077 | Full Sequence
TAGTTATTAATAGTAATCAATTACGGGGTCATTAGTTCATAGCCCATATATGGAGTTCCGCGTTACATAA
CTTACGGTAAATGGCCCGCCTGGCTGACCGCCCAACGACCCCCGCCCATTGACGTCAATAATGACGTATG
TTCCCATAGTAACGCCAATAGGGACTTTCCATTGACGTCAATGGGTGGAGTATTTACGGTAAACTGCCCA
CTTGGCAGTACATCAAGTGTATCATATGCCAAGTACGCCCCCTATTGACGTCAATGACGGTAAATGGCCC
GCCTGGCATTATGCCCAGTACATGACCTTATGGGACTTTCCTACTTGGCAGTACATCTACGTATTAGTCA
TCGCTATTACCATGGTGATGCGGTTTTGGCAGTACATCAATGGGCGTGGATAGCGGTTTGACTCACGGGG
ATTTCCAAGTCTCCACCCCATTGACGTCAATGGGAGTTTGTTTTGGCACCAAAATCAACGGGACTTTCCA
AAATGTCGTAACAACTCCGCCCCATTGACGCAAATGGGCGGTAGGCGTGTACGGTGGGAGGTCTATATAA
GCAGAGCTCTCTGGCTAACTAGAGAACCCACTGCTTACTGGCTTATCGAAATTAATACGACTCACTATAG
GGAGACCCAAGCTCTAGCGCTACCGGTCGCCACCATGGTGAGCAAGGGCGAGGAGCTGTTCACCGGGGTG
GTGCCCATCCTGGTCGAGCTGGACGGCGACGTAAACGGCCACAAGTTCAGCGTGTCCGGCGAGGGCGAGG
GCGATGCCACCTACGGCAAGCTGACCCTGAAGTTCATCTGCACCACCGGCAAGCTGCCCGTGCCCTGGCC
CACCCTCGTGACCACCCTGACCTACGGCGTGCAGTGCTTCAGCCGCTACCCCGACCACATGAAGCAGCAC
GACTTCTTCAAGTCCGCCATGCCCGAAGGCTACGTCCAGGAGCGCACCATCTTCTTCAAGGACGACGGCA
ACTACAAGACCCGCGCCGAGGTGAAGTTCGAGGGCGACACCCTGGTGAACCGCATCGAGCTGAAGGGCAT
CGACTTCAAGGAGGACGGCAACATCCTGGGGCACAAGCTGGAGTACAACTACAACAGCCACAACGTCTAT
ATCATGGCCGACAAGCAGAAGAACGGCATCAAGGTGAACTTCAAGATCCGCCACAACATCGAGGACGGCA
GCGTGCAGCTCGCCGACCACTACCAGCAGAACACCCCCATCGGCGACGGCCCCGTGCTGCTGCCCGACAA
CCACTACCTGAGCACCCAGTCCGCCCTGAGCAAAGACCCCAACGAGAAGCGCGATCACATGGTCCTGCTG
GAGTTCGTGACCGCCGCCGGGATCACTCTCGGCATGGACGAGCTGTACAAGTCCGGACTCAGATCTCGAG
CTCAAGCTTCGGTGAGGACTGATGGACATACATTATCTGAGAAAAGAAACTACCAGGTGACAAACAGCAT
GTTTGGTGCTTCAAGAAAGAAGTTTGTAGAGGGGGTCGACAGTGACTACCATGACGAAAACATGTACTAC
AGCCAGTCTTCTATGTTTCCACATCGGTCAGAAAAAGATATGCTGGCATCACCATCTACATCAGGTCAGC
TGTCTCAGTTTGGGGCAAGTTTATACGGGCAACAAAGTGCACTAGGCCTTCCAATGAGGGGGATGAGCAA
CAATACCCCTCAGTTAAATCGCAGCTTATCACAAGGCACTCAGTTACCGAGCCACGTCACGCCAACAACA
GGGGTACCAACAATGTCACTTCACACGCCTCCATCTCCAAGCAGGGGTATTTTGCCTATGAATCCTAGGA
ATATGATGAACCACTCCCAGGTTGGTCAGGGCATTGGAATTCCTAGCAGGACAAATAGCATGAGCAGTTC
AGGGTTAGGTAGCCCCAACAGAAGCTCGCCAAGCATAATATGTATGCCAAAGCAGCAGCCTTCTCGACAG
CCTTTTACTGTGAACAGTATGTCTGGATTTGGAATGAACAGGAATCAGGCATTTGGAATGAATAACTCCT
TATCAAGTAACATTTTTAATGGAACAGACGGAAGTGAAAATGTGACAGGATTGGACCTTTCAGATTTCCC
AGCATTAGCAGACCGAAACAGGAGGGAAGGAAGTGGTAACCCAACTCCATTAATAAACCCCTTGGCTGGA
AGAGCTCCTTATGTTGGAATGGTAACAAAACCAGCAAATGAACAATCCCAGGACTTCTCAATACACAATG
AAGATTTTCCAGCATTACCAGGCTCCAGCTATAAAGATCCAACATCAAGTAATGATGACAGTAAATCTAA
TTTGAATACATCTGGCAAGACAACTTCAAGTACAGATGGACCCAAATTCCCTGGAGATAAAAGTTCAACA
ACACAAAATAATAACCAGCAGAAAAAAGGGATCCAGGTGTTACCTGATGGTCGGGTTACTAACATTCCTC
AAGGGATGGTGACGGACCAATTTGGAATGATTGGCCTGTTAACATTTATCAGGGCAGCAGAGACAGACCC
AGGAATGGTACATCTTGCATTAGGATCTTCACCTTGTCGACCTCAAGACATAGACTTCCATGTTCCATCT
GAGTACTTAACGAACATTCACATTAGGGATAAGCTGGCTGCAATAAAACTTGGCCGATATGGTGAAGACC
TTCTCTTCTATCTCTATTACATGAATGGAGGAGACGTATTACAACTTTTAGCTGCAGTGGAGCTTTTTAA
CCGTGATTGGAGATACCACAAAGAAGAACGAGTATGGATTACCAGGGCACCAGGCATGGAGCCAACAATG
AAAACCAATACCTATGAGAGGGGAACATATTACTTCTTTGACTGTCTTAACTGGAGGAAAGTAGCTAAGG
AGTTCCATCTGGAATATGACAAATTAGAAGAACGGCCTCACCTGCCATCCACCTTCAACTACAACCCTGC
TCAGCAAGCCTTCTAACCGCGGGCCCGGGATCCACCGGATCTAGATAACTGATCATAATCAGCCATACCA
CATTTGTAGAGGTTTTACTTGCTTTAAAAAACCTCCCACACCTCCCCCTGAACCTGAAACATAAAATGAA
TGCAATTGTTGTTGTTAACTTGTTTATTGCAGCTTATAATGGTTACAAATAAAGCAATAGCATCACAAAT
TTCACAAATAAAGCATTTTTTTCACTGCATTCTAGTTGTGGTTTGTCCAAACTCATCAATGTATCTTAAC
GCGTAAATTGTAAGCGTTAATATTTTGTTAAAATTCGCGTTAAATTTTTGTTAAATCAGCTCATTTTTTA
ACCAATAGGCCGAAATCGGCAAAATCCCTTATAAATCAAAAGAATAGACCGAGATAGGGT
[37 nt withheld, positions 3351-3387]
AAAGAACGTGGACTCCAACGTCAAAGG
[49 nt withheld, positions 3415-3463]
T
[91 nt withheld, positions 3465-3555]
G
[124 nt withheld, positions 3557-3680]
CAGGTGGCACTTTTCGGGGAAATGTGCGCGGAACCCCTATTTGTTTATTTTTCTAAATACATTCAAATAT
GTATCCGCTCATGAGACAATAACCCTGATAAATGCTTCAATAATATTGAAAAAGGAAGAGTCCTGAGGCG
GAAAGAACCAGCTGTGGAATGTGTGTCAGTTAGGGTGTGGAAAGTCCCCAGGCTCCCCAGCAGGCAGAAG
TATGCAAAGCATGCATCTCAATTAGTCAGCAACCAGGTGTGGAAAGTCCCCAGGCTCCCCAGCAGGCAGA
AGTATGCAAAGCATGCATCTCAATTAGTCAGCAACCATAGTCCCGCCCCTAACTCCGCCCATCCCGCCCC
TAACTCCGCCCAGTTCCGCCCATTCTCCGCCCCATGGCTGACTAATTTTTTTTATTTATGCAGAGGCCGA
GGCCGCCTCGGCCTCTGAGCTATTCCAGAAGTAGTGAGGAGGCTTTTTTGGAGGCCTAGGCTTTTGCAAA
GATCGATCAAGAGACAGGATGAGGATCGTTTCGCATGATTGAACAAGATGGATTGCACGCAGGTTCTCCG
GCCGCTTGGGTGGAGAGGCTATTCGGCTATGACTGGGCACAACAGACAATCGGCTGCTCTGATGCCGCCG
TGTTCCGGCTGTCAGCGCAGGGGCGCCCGGTTCTTTTTGTCAAGACCGACCTGTCCGGTGCCCTGAATGA
ACTGCAAGACGAGGCAGCGCGGCTATCGTGGCTGGCCACGACGGGCGTTCCTTGCGCAGCTGTGCTCGAC
GTTGTCACTGAAGCGGGAAGGGACTGGCTGCTATTGGGCGAAGTGCCGGGGCAGGATCTCCTGTCATCTC
ACCTTGCTCCTGCCGAGAAAGTATCCATCATGGCTGATGCAATGCGGCGGCTGCATACGCTTGATCCGGC
TACCTGCCCATTCGACCACCAAGCGAAACATCGCATCGAGCGAGCACGTACTCGGATGGAAGCCGGTCTT
GTCGATCAGGATGATCTGGACGAAGAGCATCAGGGGCTCGCGCCAGCCGAACTGTTCGCCAGGCTCAAGG
CGAGCATGCCCGACGGCGAGGATCTCGTCGTGACCCATGGCGATGCCTGCTTGCCGAATATCATGGTGGA
AAATGGCCGCTTTTCTGGATTCATCGACTGTGGCCGGCTGGGTGTGGCGGACCGCTATCAGGACATAGCG
TTGGCTACCCGTGATATTGCTGAAGAGCTTGGCGGCGAATGGGCTGACCGCTTCCTCGTGCTTTACGGTA
TCGCCGCTCCCGATTCGCAGCGCATCGCCTTCTATCGCCTTCTTGACGAGTTCTTCTGAGCGGGACTCTG
GGGTTCGAAATGACCGACCAAGCGACGCCCAACCTGCCATCACGAGATTTCGATTCCACCGCCGCCTTCT
ATGAAAGGTTGGGCTTCGGAATCGTTTTCCGGGACGCCGGCTGGATGATCCTCCAGCGCGGGGATCTCAT
GCTGGAGTTCTTCGCCCACCCTAGGGGGAGGCTAACTGAAACACGGAAGGAGACAATACCGGAAGGAACC
CGCGCTATGACGGCAATAAAAAGACAGAATAAAACGCACGGTGTTGGGTCGTTTGTTCATAAACGCGGGG
TTCGGTCCCAGGGCTGGCACTCTGTCGATACCCCACCGAGACCCCATTGGGGCCAATACGCCCGCGTTTC
TTCCTTTTCCCCACCCCACCCCCCAAGTTCGGGTGAAGGCCCAGGGCTCGCAGCCAACGTCGGGGCGGCA
GGCCCTGCCATAGCCTCAGGTTACTCATATATACTTTAGATTGATTTAAAACTTCATTTTTAATTTAAAA
GGATCTAGGTGAAGATCCTTTTTGATAATCTCATGACCAAAATCCCTTAACGTGAGTTTTCGTTCCACTG
AGCGTCAGACCCCGTAGAAAAGATCAAAGGATCTTCTTGAGATCCTTTTTTTCTGCGCGTAATCTGCTGC
TTGCAAACAAAAAAACCACCGCTACCAGCGGTGGTTTGTTTGCCGGATCAAGAGCTACCAACTCTTTTTC
CGAAGGTAACTGGCTTCAGCAGAGCGCAGATACCAAATACTGTCCTTCTAGTGTAGCCGTAGTTAGGCCA
CCACTTCAAGAACTCTGTAGCACCGCCTACATACCTCGCTCTGCTAATCCTGTTACCAGTGGCTGCTGCC
AGTGGCGATAAGTCGTGTCTTACCGGGTTGGACTCAAGACGATAGTTACCGGATAAGGCGCAGCGGTCGG
GCTGAACGGGGGGTTCGTGCACACAGCCCAGCTTGGAGCGAACGACCTACACCGAACTGAGATACCTACA
GCGTGAGCTATGAGAAAGCGCCACGCTTCCCGAAGGGAGAAAGGCGGACAGGTATCCGGTAAGCGGCAGG
GTCGGAACAGGAGAGCGCACGAGGGAGCTTCCAGGGGGAAACGCCTGGTATCTTTATAGTCCTGTCGGGT
TTCGCCACCTCTGACTTGAGCGTCGATTTTTGTGATGCTCGTCAGGGGGGCGGAGCCTATGGAAAAACGC
CAGCAACGCGGCCTTTTTACGGTTCCTGGCCTTTTGCTGGCCTTTTGCTCACATGTTCTTTCCTGCGTTA
TCCCCTGATTCTGTGGATAACCGTATTACCGCCATGCAT
